>Addgene plasmid #55874 | mRuby-Mito-7 | depositor partial sequence | sequence record 86780 | insert sequence
CCAAAATCAACGGGACTTTCCAAAATGTCGTAACAACTCCGCCCCATTGACGCAAATGGGCGGTAGGCGT
GTACGGTGGGAGGTCTATATAAGCAGAGCTGGTTTAGTGAACCGTCAGATCCGCTAGCATGTCCGTCCTG
ACGCCGCTGCTGCTGCGGGGCTTGACAGGCTCGGCCCGGCGGCTCCCAGTGCCGCGCGCCAAGATCCATT
CGTTGGGGGATCCACCGGTCGCCACCATGAACAGCCTGATCAAAGAAAACATGCGGATGAAGGTGGTGCT
GGAAGGCAGCGTGAACGGCCACCAGTTCAAGTGCACCGGCGAGGGCGAGGGCAACCCCTACATGGGCACC
CAGACCATGCGGATCAAAGTGATCGAGGGCGGACCTCTGCCCTTCGCCTTCGACATCCTGGCCACATCCT
TCATGTACGGCAGCCGGACCTTCATCAAGTACCCCAAGGGCATCCCCGATTTCTTCAAGCAGAGCTTCCC
CGAGGGCTTCACCTGGGAGAGAGTGACCAGATACGAGGACGGCGGCGTGATCACCGTGATGCAGGACACC
AGCCTGGAAGATGGCTGCCTGGTGTACCATGCCCAGGTCAGGGGCGTGAATTTTCCCAGCAACGGCGCCG
TGATGCAGAAGAAAACCAAGGGCTGGGAGCCCAACACCGAGATGATGTACCCCGCTGACGGCGGACTGAG
AGGCTACACCCACATGGCCCTGAAGGTGGACGGCGGAGGGCACCTGAGCTGCAGCTTCGTGACCACCTAC
CGATCCAAGAAAACCGTGGGCAACATCAAGATGCCCGGCATCCACGCCGTGGACCACCGGCTGGAAAGGC
TGGAAGAGTCCGACAACGAGATGTTCGTGGTGCAGCGGGAGCACGCCGTGGCCAAGTTCGCCGGCCTGGG
CGGAGGGTAAGCGGCCGCGACTCTAGATCATAATCAGCCATACCACATTTGTAGAGGTTTTACTTGCTTT
AAAAAACCTCCCAC
