>Addgene plasmid #55874 | mRuby-Mito-7 | addgene partial sequence | sequence record 139320 | CMV-F 5'-CGCAAATGGGCGGTAGGCGTG-3'
ACCGTCAGATCCGCTAGCATGTCCGTCCTGACGCCGCTGCTGCTGCGGGGCTTGACAGGCTCGGCCCGGC
GGCTCCCAGTGCCGCGCGCCAAGATCCATTCGTTGGGGGATCCACCGGTCGCCACCATGAACAGCCTGAT
CAAAGAAAACATGCGGATGAAGGTGGTGCTGGAAGGCAGCGTGAACGGCCACCAGTTCAAGTGCACCGGC
GAGGGCGAGGGCAACCCCTACATGGGCACCCAGACCATGCGGATCAAAGTGATCGAGGGCGGACCTCTGC
CCTTCGCCTTCGACATCCTGGCCACATCCTTCATGTACGGCAGCCGGACCTTCATCAAGTACCCCAAGGG
CATCCCCGATTTCTTCAAGCAGAGCTTCCCCGAGGGCTTCACCTGGGAGAGAGTGACCAGATACGAGGAC
GGCGGCGTGATCACCGTGATGCAGGACACCAGCCTGGAAGATGGCTGCCTGGTGTACCATGCCCAGGTCA
GGGGCGTGAATTTTCCCAGCAACGGCGCCGTGATGCAGAAGAAAACCAAGGGCTGGGAGCCCAACACCGA
GATGATGTACCCCGCTGACGGCGGACTGAGAGGCTACACCCACATGGCCCTGAAGGTGGACGGCGGAGGG
CACCTGAGCTGCAGCTTCGTGACCACCTACCGATCCAAGAAAACCGTGGGCAACATCAAGATGCCCGGCA
TCCACGCCGTGGACCACCGGCTGGAAAGGCTGGAAGAGTCCGACAACGAGATGTTCGTGGTGCAGCGGGA
GCACGCCGTGGCCAAGTTCGCCGGCCTGGGCGGAGGGTAAGCGGCCGCGACTCTAGATCATAATCAGCCA
TACCACATTTGTAGAGGTTTTACTTGCTTT
