[The description below was written by a language model from this plasmid's Addgene catalogue record.]
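Description:
mRuby-Mito-7 is a mammalian expression plasmid that produces a mitochondrially targeted version of the red fluorescent protein mRuby. It is built on an mRuby vector backbone of about 4.75 kb and is maintained in E. coli as a high-copy plasmid under kanamycin selection. A neomycin resistance marker allows G418 selection of transfected mammalian cells, so stable lines can be derived as well as transient transfectants. The record does not include a feature table, so the replication origin and the arrangement of the resistance cassette are not documented here. The use of an SV40 polyA reverse sequencing primer suggests that an SV40 polyadenylation signal lies downstream of the expression cassette.

The insert, labelled "Mito", comes from human COX8A, which encodes cytochrome c oxidase subunit 8A. This is a nuclear-encoded inner mitochondrial membrane protein whose N-terminal presequence is widely used as a mitochondrial import signal. The record does not state how much of COX8A is included, and it does not give the orientation of the fusion or the linker. The "7" in the name may refer to linker length, but this is not specified. Expression is driven by the CMV promoter, a strong constitutive promoter in most mammalian cell types, and the COX8A-derived sequence is fused to mRuby so that the fluorescent protein is delivered to mitochondria.

The stated purpose is mitochondrial localization, with excitation at 558 nm and emission at 605 nm. The construct therefore serves as a red organelle marker for fluorescence microscopy. Typical uses include visualising mitochondrial morphology and dynamics in live or fixed cells, and co-labelling alongside green or other spectrally distinct reporters.
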