Addgene plasmid #55874: mRuby-Mito-7
Purpose: Localization: Mitochondria, Excitation: 558, Emission: 605
Depositing lab: Michael Davidson. Depositing organization: Florida State University, Tallahassee.
Backbone
  Vector backbone: mRuby
  Backbone size w/o insert (bp): 4750
  Vector type: Mammalian Expression
  Selectable markers: Neomycin (select with G418)
Growth in bacteria
  Bacterial resistance: Kanamycin, 50 μg/mL
  Growth temperature: 37°C
  Growth strain: DH5alpha
  Copy number: High Copy
Gene/Insert
  Gene/Insert name: Mito (alt name: NM_004074.2)
  Species: H. sapiens (human)
  Entrez Gene: COX8A (a.k.a. COX, COX8, COX8-2, COX8L, MC4DN15, VIII, VIII-L)
  Promoter: CMV
  Tag / fusion protein: mRuby
  Cloning method: Unknown
  Sequencing primers: 5′ CMV-F; 3′ SV40pA-R
Terms and licenses: Academic/Nonprofit Terms; Industry Terms
Depositor comments: . Excitation = 558; Emission = 605
How to cite: mRuby-Mito-7 was a gift from Michael Davidson (Addgene plasmid # 55874 ; http://n2t.net/addgene:55874 ; RRID:Addgene_55874)
